>Addgene plasmid #199559 | pENTR-BS-AtMIR390a-B/c | addgene full sequence | sequence record 398174 | Addgene NGS Result
TATCCCCTGATTCTGTGGATAACCGTATTACCGCCTTTGAGTGAGCTGATACCGCTCGCCGCAGCCGAAC
GACCGAGCGCAGCGAGTCAGTGAGCGAGGAAGCGGAAGAGCGCCCAATACGCAAACCGCCTCTCCCCGCG
CGTTGGCCGATTCATTAATGCAGCTGGCACGACAGGTTTCCCGACTGGAAAGCGGGCAGTGAGCGCAACG
CAATTAATACGCGTACCGCTAGCCAGGAAGAGTTTGTAGAAACGCAAAAAGGCCATCCGTCAGGATGGCC
TTCTGCTTAGTTTGATGCCTGGCAGTTTATGGCGGGCGTCCTGCCCGCCACCCTCCGGGCCGTTGCTTCA
CAACGTTCAAATCCGCTCCCGGCGGATTTGTCCTACTCAGGAGAGCGTTCACCGACAAACAACAGATAAA
ACGAAAGGCCCAGTCTTCCGACTGAGCCTTTCGTTTTATTTGATGCCTGGCAGTTCCCTACTCTCGCGTT
AACGCTAGCATGGATGTTTTCCCAGTCACGACGTTGTAAAACGACGGCCAGTCTTAAGCTCGGGCCCCAA
ATAATGATTTTATTTTGACTGATAGTGACCTGTTCGTTGCAACAAATTGATGAGCAATGCTTTTTTATAA
TGCCAACTTTGTACAAAAAAGCAGGCTCCGCGGCCGCCCCCTTCACCAGTAGAGAAGAATCTGTAAGAGA
CCATTAGGCACCCCAGGCTTTACACTTTATGCTTCCGGCTCGTATAATGTGTGGATTTTGAGTTAGGAGC
CGTCGAGATTTTCAGGAGCTAAGGAAGCTAAAATGGAGAAAAAAATCACTGGATATACCACCGTTGATAT
ATCCCAATGGCATCGTAAAGAACATTTTGAGGCATTTCAGTCAGTTGCTCAATGTACCTATAACCAGACC
GTTCAGCTGGATATTACGGCCTTTTTAAAGACCGTAAAGAAAAATAAGCACAAGTTTTATCCGGCCTTTA
TTCACATTCTTGCCCGCCTGATGAATGCTCATCCGGAGTTCCGTATGGCAATGAAAGACGGTGAGCTGGT
GATATGGGATAGTGTTCACCCTTGTTACACCGTTTTCCATGAGCAAACTGAAACGTTTTCATCGCTCTGG
AGTGAATACCACGACGATTTCCGGCAGTTTCTACACATATATTCGCAAGATGTGGCGTGTTACGGTGAAA
ACCTGGCCTATTTCCCTAAAGGGTTTATTGAGAATATGTTTTTCGTCTCAGCCAATCCCTGGGTGAGTTT
CACCAGTTTTGATTTAAACGTGGCCAATATGGACAACTTCTTCGCCCCCGTTTTCACCATGGGCAAATAT
TATACGCAAGGCGACAAGGTGCTGATGCCGCTGGCGATTCAGGTTCATCATGCCGTTTGTGATGGCTTCC
ATGTCGGCAGAATGCTTAATGAATTACAACAGTACTGCGATGAGTGGCAGGGCGGGGCGTAAACGCGTGG
AGCCGGCTTACTAAAAGCCAGATAACAGTATGCGTATTTGCGCGCTGATTTTTGCGGTATAAGAATATAT
ACTGATATGTATACCCGAAGTATGTCAAAAAGAGGTATGCTATGAAGCAGCGTATTACAGTGACAGTTGA
CAGCGACAGCTATCAGTTGCTCAAGGCATATATGATGTCAATATCTCCGGTCTGGTAAGCACAACCATGC
AGAATGAAGCCCGTCGTCTGCGTGCCGAACGCTGGAAAGCGGAAAATCAGGAAGGGATGGCTGAGGTCGC
CCGGTTTATTGAAATGAACGGCTCTTTTGCTGACGAGAACAGGGGCTGGTGAAATGCAGTTTAAGGTTTA
CACCTATAAAAGAGAGAGCCGTTATCGTCTGTTTGTGGATGTACAGAGTGATATTATTGACACGCCCGGC
CGACGGATGGTGATCCCCCTGGCCAGTGCACGTCTGCTGTCAGATAAAGTCTCCCGTGAACTTTACCCGG
TGGTGCATATCGGGGATGAAAGCTGGCGCATGATGACCACCGATATGGCCAGTGTGCCGGTTTCCGTTAT
CGGGGAAGAAGTGGCTGATCTCAGCCACCGCGAAAATGACATCAAAAACGCCATTAACCTGATGTTCTGG
GGAATATAAATGTCAGGCTCCCTTATACACAGCCAGTCTGCACCTCGACGGTCTCACATTGGCTCTTCTT
ACTAAGGGTGGGCGCGCCGACCCAGCTTTCTTGTACAAAGTTGGCATTATAAGAAAGCATTGCTTATCAA
TTTGTTGCAACGAACAGGTCACTATCAGTCAAAATAAAATCATTATTTGCCATCCAGCTGATATCCCCTA
TAGTGAGTCGTATTACATGGTCATAGCTGTTTCCTGGCAGCTCTGGCCCGTGTCTCAAAATCTCTGATGT
TACATTGCACAAGATAAAAATATATCATCATGAACAATAAAACTGTCTGCTTACATAAACAGTAATACAA
GGGGTGTTATGAGCCATATTCAACGGGAAACGTCGAGGCCGCGATTAAATTCCAACATGGATGCTGATTT
ATATGGGTATAAATGGGCTCGCGATAATGTCGGGCAATCAGGTGCGACAATCTATCGCTTGTATGGGAAG
CCCGATGCGCCAGAGTTGTTTCTGAAACATGGCAAAGGTAGCGTTGCCAATGATGTTACAGATGAGATGG
TCAGACTAAACTGGCTGACGGAATTTATGCCTCTTCCGACCATCAAGCATTTTATCCGTACTCCTGATGA
TGCATGGTTACTCACCACTGCGATCCCCGGAAAAACAGCATTCCAGGTATTAGAAGAATATCCTGATTCA
GGTGAAAATATTGTTGATGCGCTGGCAGTGTTCCTGCGCCGGTTGCATTCGATTCCTGTTTGTAATTGTC
CTTTTAACAGCGATCGCGTATTTCGTCTCGCTCAGGCGCAATCACGAATGAATAACGGTTTGGTTGATGC
GAGTGATTTTGATGACGAGCGTAATGGCTGGCCTGTTGAACAAGTCTGGAAAGAAATGCATAAACTTTTG
CCATTCTCACCGGATTCAGTCGTCACTCATGGTGATTTCTCACTTGATAACCTTATTTTTGACGAGGGGA
AATTAATAGGTTGTATTGATGTTGGACGAGTCGGAATCGCAGACCGATACCAGGATCTTGCCATCCTATG
GAACTGCCTCGGTGAGTTTTCTCCTTCATTACAGAAACGGCTTTTTCAAAAATATGGTATTGATAATCCT
GATATGAATAAATTGCAGTTTCATTTGATGCTCGATGAGTTTTTCTAATCAGAATTGGTTAATTGGTTGT
AACACTGGCAGAGCATTACGCTGACTTGACGGGACGGCGCAAGCTCATGACCAAAATCCCTTAACGTGAG
TTACGCGTCGTTCCACTGAGCGTCAGACCCCGTAGAAAAGATCAAAGGATCTTCTTGAGATCCTTTTTTT
CTGCGCGTAATCTGCTGCTTGCAAACAAAAAAACCACCGCTACCAGCGGTGGTTTGTTTGCCGGATCAAG
AGCTACCAACTCTTTTTCCGAAGGTAACTGGCTTCAGCAGAGCGCAGATACCAAATACTGTTCTTCTAGT
GTAGCCGTAGTTAGGCCACCACTTCAAGAACTCTGTAGCACCGCCTACATACCTCGCTCTGCTAATCCTG
TTACCAGTGGCTGCTGCCAGTGGCGATAAGTCGTGTCTTACCGGGTTGGACTCAAGACGATAGTTACCGG
ATAAGGCGCAGCGGTCGGGCTGAACGGGGGGTTCGTGCACACAGCCCAGCTTGGAGCGAACGACCTACAC
CGAACTGAGATACCTACAGCGTGAGCTATGAGAAAGCGCCACGCTTCCCGAAGGGAGAAAGGCGGACAGG
TATCCGGTAAGCGGCAGGGTCGGAACAGGAGAGCGCACGAGGGAGCTTCCAGGGGGAAACGCCTGGTATC
TTTATAGTCCTGTCGGGTTTCGCCACCTCTGACTTGAGCGTCGATTTTTGTGATGCTCGTCAGGGGGGCG
GAGCCTATGGAAAAACGCCAGCAACGCGGCCTTTTTACGGTTCCTGGCCTTTTGCTGGCCTTTTGCTCAC
ATGTTCTTTCCTGCGT
Features (pLannotate 1.2.2; 15 found; start..end, strand, type, name):
      1..108     +  rep_origin     RSF ori (fragment): Plasmids containing the RSF 1030 origin of replication can be propagated in E. coli cells that contain additional plasmids with compatible origins.
    110..202     +  CDS            lacI (fragment): lac repressor; lacI; The lac repressor binds to the lac operator to inhibit transcription in E. coli. This inhibition can be relieved by adding lactose or isopropyl-β-D-thiogalactopyranoside (IPTG).
    257..284     -  terminator     rrnB T2 terminator: transcription terminator T2 from the E. coli rrnB gene
    416..459     +  terminator     rrnB T1 terminator: Escherichia coli rrnB; transcription terminator T1 from the E. coli rrnB gene
    506..542     -  CDS            lacZα (fragment): LacZα fragment of β-galactosidase; lacZ fragment
    558..657     +  protein_bind   attL1: mutant version of attL; recombination site for the Gateway® LR reaction LR Clonase™
    719..749     +  promoter       lac UV5 promoter: E. coli lac promoter with an "up" mutation
    773..802     +  promoter       cat promoter (fragment): promoter of the E. coli cat gene encoding chloramphenicol acetyltransferase
    803..1459    +  CDS            cat: CAT_ECOLX - Experimental evidence at protein level: Swiss-Prot protein existence level 1. This enzyme is an effector of chloramphenicol resistance in bacteria. From Escherichia coli. This protein is used as a marker in many commonly used cloning vectors, such as pACYC184.
   1641..1799    +  CDS            ccdA (fragment): CCDA_ECO57 - Also known as H, letA. Experimental evidence at protein level: Swiss-Prot protein existence level 1. Antitoxin component of a type II toxin-antitoxin (TA) system which inhibits the post-segregational killing (PSK) of plasmid-free cells, also referred to as a plasmid addiction system. Binds to and blocks the activity of CcdB; will also remove bound CcdB protein from the CcdB-GyrA complex by forming a CcdA-CcdB complex, a process termed rejuvenation. Functions as a transcriptional corepressor for the ccdAB operon, repression also requires CcdB (By similarity). From Escherichia coli
   1804..2106    +  CDS            ccdB: CCDB_ECOLI - Also known as G, letB, letD. Experimental evidence at protein level: Swiss-Prot protein existence level 1. Toxic component of a type II toxin-antitoxin (TA) system, functioning in plasmid maintainence. Responsible for the post- segregational killing (PSK) of plasmid-free cells, also referred to as a plasmid addiction system. Half-life of over 2 hours. Cell killing by CcdB is accompanied by filamentation, defects in chromosome and plasmid segregation, defects in cell division, formation of anucleate cells, decreased DNA synthesis and plasmid loss. Interferes with the activity of DN
   2190..2289    -  protein_bind   attL2: mutant version of attL; recombination site for the Gateway® LR reaction LR Clonase™
   2307..2325    -  promoter       T7 promoter: promoter for bacteriophage T7 RNA polymerase
   2459..3268    +  CDS            KanR: aminoglycoside phosphotransferase; aph(3')-Ia; confers resistance to kanamycin in bacteria or G418 (Geneticin®) in eukaryotes
   3415..4003    +  rep_origin     ori: high-copy-number ColE1/pMB1/pBR322/pUC origin of replication
