[The description below was written by a language model from this plasmid's Addgene catalogue record and pLannotate feature annotations shown in this document.]
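Description:
pENTR-BS-AtMIR390a-B/c is a Gateway-compatible entry vector of about 4.1 kb, built on the pENTR backbone and designed for cloning artificial microRNAs (amiRNAs) into a shortened Arabidopsis thaliana MIR390a precursor. It replicates in E. coli from a high-copy ColE1/pUC-type origin and is selected with kanamycin through the KanR (aph(3')-Ia) gene. Because it carries an active ccdB toxin gene, it must be maintained in a ccdB-tolerant strain. The backbone also contains rrnB T1 and T2 terminators upstream of the cloning region, which insulate it from read-through transcription, and a T7 promoter beyond attL2. The short RSF ori, lacI and lacZα fragments in the annotation appear to be partial matches rather than functional elements.

The roughly 1.5 kb insert lies between the attL1 and attL2 recombination sites. According to the record, it comprises only the basal stem of the AtMIR390a precursor, interrupted by a "B/c" cassette flanked by two inverted BsaI sites. The MIR390a stem sequences and the BsaI sites are not annotated in the feature table. The table does show the cassette contents: a chloramphenicol acetyltransferase gene with its promoter, a ccdA fragment and the full ccdB coding sequence. In this kind of design, BsaI digestion releases the cassette so that annealed oligonucleotides encoding the amiRNA and its complementary strand can be ligated in its place. ccdB then counter-selects against uncut parental plasmid in standard strains. The finished minimal amiRNA precursor can be moved by LR recombination into a destination vector. The associated publication concerns gene silencing in plants, including transgene-free, virus-based delivery, by amiRNAs derived from minimal precursors.
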