Addgene plasmid #199559: pENTR-BS-AtMIR390a-B/c
Purpose: GATEWAY-compatible entry vector
Depositing lab: Alberto Carbonell. Depositing organization: Instituto de Biologia Molecular y Celular de Plantas. Publication: Transgene-free, virus-based gene silencing in plants by artificial microRNAs derived from minimal precursors. Cisneros AE, Martin-Garcia T, Primc A, Kuziuta W, Sanchez-Vicente J, Aragones V, Daros JA, Carbonell A. Nucleic Acids Res. 2023 Oct 27;51(19):10719-10736. doi: 10.1093/nar/gkad747. PubMed 37713607.
Backbone
  Vector backbone: pENTR
  Backbone size w/o insert (bp): 2580
  Total vector size (bp): 4073
  Vector type: GATEWAY-compatible entry vector
Growth in bacteria
  Bacterial resistance: Kanamycin, 50 μg/mL
  Growth temperature: 37°C
  Growth strain: ccdB Survival
  Copy number: High Copy
Gene/Insert
  Gene/Insert name: Basal stem of Arabidopsis MIR390a precursor including a chloramphenicol-ccdB cassette flanked by two inverted BsaI sites (alt names: BS-AtMIR390a-B/c; MIR390a)
  Species: A. thaliana (mustard weed)
  Insert size (bp): 1496
  GenBank ID: AT2G38325
  Entrez Gene: MIR390a (a.k.a. AT2G38325, MICRORNA 390, MIR390, MIR390A, microRNA390A, p_MI0001000)
  Cloning method: Restriction Enzyme; 5′ cloning site BsaI (destroyed during cloning); 3′ cloning site BsaI (destroyed during cloning)
  Sequencing primers: 5′ M13 Forward; 3′ M13 Reverse
Terms and licenses: Academic/Nonprofit Terms; Industry Terms: Not Available to Industry
How to cite: pENTR-BS-AtMIR390a-B/c was a gift from Alberto Carbonell (Addgene plasmid # 199559 ; http://n2t.net/addgene:199559 ; RRID:Addgene_199559)
